>Addgene plasmid #112321 | pFOXA3-donor | depositor full sequence | sequence record 211712 | Full Sequence
GACCTGCAGGCATGCAAGCTTGGCGTAATCATGGTCATAGCTGTTTCCTGTGTGAAATTGTTATCCGCTC
ACAATTCCACACAACATACGAGCCGGAAGCATAAAGTGTAAAGCCTGGGGTGCCTAATGAGTGAGCTAAC
TCACATTAATTGCGTTGCGCTCACTGCCCGCTTTCCAGTCGGGAAACCTGTCGTGCCAGCTGCATTAATG
AATCGGCCAACGCGCGGGGAGAGGCGGTTTGCGTATTGGGCGCTCTTCCGCTTCCTCGCTCACTGACTCG
CTGCGCTCGGTCGTTCGGCTGCGGCGAGCGGTATCAGCTCACTCAAAGGCGGTAATACGGTTATCCACAG
AATCAGGGGATAACGCAGGAAAGAACATGTGAGCAAAAGGCCAGCAAAAGGCCAGGAACCGTAAAAAGGC
CGCGTTGCTGGCGTTTTTCCATAGGCTCCGCCCCCCTGACGAGCATCACAAAAATCGACGCTCAAGTCAG
AGGTGGCGAAACCCGACAGGACTATAAAGATACCAGGCGTTTCCCCCTGGAAGCTCCCTCGTGCGCTCTC
CTGTTCCGACCCTGCCGCTTACCGGATACCTGTCCGCCTTTCTCCCTTCGGGAAGCGTGGCGCTTTCTCA
TAGCTCACGCTGTAGGTATCTCAGTTCGGTGTAGGTCGTTCGCTCCAAGCTGGGCTGTGTGCACGAACCC
CCCGTTCAGCCCGACCGCTGCGCCTTATCCGGTAACTATCGTCTTGAGTCCAACCCGGTAAGACACGACT
TATCGCCACTGGCAGCAGCCACTGGTAACAGGATTAGCAGAGCGAGGTATGTAGGCGGTGCTACAGAGTT
CTTGAAGTGGTGGCCTAACTACGGCTACACTAGAAGGACAGTATTTGGTATCTGCGCTCTGCTGAAGCCA
GTTACCTTCGGAAAAAGAGTTGGTAGCTCTTGATCCGGCAAACAAACCACCGCTGGTAGCGGTGGTTTTT
TTGTTTGCAAGCAGCAGATTACGCGCAGAAAAAAAGGATCTCAAGAAGATCCTTTGATCTTTTCTACGGG
GTCTGACGCTCAGTGGAACGAAAACTCACGTTAAGGGATTTTGGTCATGAGATTATCAAAAAGGATCTTC
ACCTAGATCCTTTTAAATTAAAAATGAAGTTTTAAATCAATCTAAAGTATATATGAGTAAACTTGGTCTG
ACAGTTACCAATGCTTAATCAGTGAGGCACCTATCTCAGCGATCTGTCTATTTCGTTCATCCATAGTTGC
CTGACTCCCCGTCGTGTAGATAACTACGATACGGGAGGGCTTACCATCTGGCCCCAGTGCTGCAATGATA
CCGCGAGACCCACGCTCACCGGCTCCAGATTTATCAGCAATAAACCAGCCAGCCGGAAGGGCCGAGCGCA
GAAGTGGTCCTGCAACTTTATCCGCCTCCATCCAGTCTATTAATTGTTGCCGGGAAGCTAGAGTAAGTAG
TTCGCCAGTTAATAGTTTGCGCAACGTTGTTGCCATTGCTACAGGCATCGTGGTGTCACGCTCGTCGTTT
GGTATGGCTTCATTCAGCTCCGGTTCCCAACGATCAAGGCGAGTTACATGATCCCCCATGTTGTGCAAAA
AAGCGGTTAGCTCCTTCGGTCCTCCGATCGTTGTCAGAAGTAAGTTGGCCGCAGTGTTATCACTCATGGT
TATGGCAGCACTGCATAATTCTCTTACTGTCATGCCATCCGTAAGATGCTTTTCTGTGACTGGTGAGTAC
TCAACCAAGTCATTCTGAGAATAGTGTATGCGGCGACCGAGTTGCTCTTGCCCGGCGTCAATACGGGATA
ATACCGCGCCACATAGCAGAACTTTAAAAGTGCTCATCATTGGAAAACGTTCTTCGGGGCGAAAACTCTC
AAGGATCTTACCGCTGTTGAGATCCAGTTCGATGTAACCCACTCGTGCACCCAACTGATCTTCAGCATCT
TTTACTTTCACCAGCGTTTCTGGGTGAGCAAAAACAGGAAGGCAAAATGCCGCAAAAAAGGGAATAAGGG
CGACACGGAAATGTTGAATACTCATACTCTTCCTTTTTCAATATTATTGAAGCATTTATCAGGGTTATTG
TCTCATGAGCGGATACATATTTGAATGTATTTAGAAAAATAAACAAATAGGGGTTCCGCGCACATTTCCC
CGAAAAGTGCCACCTGACGTCTAAGAAACCATTATTATCATGACATTAACCTATAAAAATAGGCGTATCA
CGAGGCCCTTTCGTCTCGCGCGTTTCGGTGATGACGGTGAAAACCTCTGACACATGCAGCTCCCGGAGAC
GGTCACAGCTTGTCTGTAAGCGGATGCCGGGAGCAGACAAGCCCGTCAGGGCGCGTCAGCGGGTGTTGGC
GGGTGTCGGGGCTGGCTTAACTATGCGGCATCAGAGCAGATTGTACTGAGAGTGCACCATATGCGGTGTG
AAATACCGCACAGATGCGTAAGGAGAAAATACCGCATCAGGCGCCATTCGCCATTCAGGCTGCGCAACTG
TTGGGAAGGGCGATCGGTGCGGGCCTCTTCGCTATTACGCCAGCTGGCGAAAGGGGGATGTGCTGCAAGG
CGATTAAGTTGGGTAACGCCAGGGTTTTCCCAGTCACGACGTTGTAAAACGACGGCCAGTGAATTCGAGC
TCGGTACCCGAGCATGGTGGGTGGGAAAGCAGGGGGCAGAAAGGGCGTGTCCAGGGAGTGAGGAGAGACC
TTGAGAGACTGCTTTCTACAGATAGAGGTAATGATGGAAGGGATTTGTAGAGAAGGCAAGATGGACAGAC
AGACGGACACTCAGTGGGTCCTGGGATCCTTTGCTGACCAGCAGAGTGGAGCCCCACTGACCCCTCCTTT
CATCTTTCCCCTAGGTCTACTCGCCGGTGACCCCAGTGCCCACCATGGCCCCCCTCAACTCCTACATGAC
CCTGAATCCTCTAAGCTCTCCCTATCCCCCTGGGGGGCTCCCTGCCTCCCCACTGCCCTCAGGACCCCTG
GCACCCCCAGCACCTGCAGCCCCCCTGGGGCCCACTTTCCCAGGCCTGGGTGTCAGCGGTGGCAGCAGCA
GCTCCGGGTACGGGGCCCCGGGTCCTGGGCTGGTGCACGGGAAGGAGATGCCGAAGGGGTATCGGCGGCC
CCTGGCACACGCCAAGCCACCGTATTCCTATATCTCACTCATCACCATGGCCATCCAGCAGGCGCCGGGC
AAGATGCTGACCTTGAGTGAAATCTACCAGTGGATCATGGACCTCTTCCCTTACTACCGGGAGAATCAGC
AGCGCTGGCAGAACTCCATTCGCCACTCGCTGTCTTTCAACGACTGCTTCGTCAAGGTGGCGCGTTCCCC
AGACAAGCCTGGCAAGGGCTCCTACTGGGCCCTACACCCCAGCTCAGGGAACATGTTTGAGAATGGCTGC
TACCTGCGCCGCCAGAAACGCTTCAAGCTGGAGGAGAAGGTGAAAAAAGGGGGCAGCGGGGCTGCCACCA
CCACCAGGAACGGGACAGGGTCTGCTGCCTCGACCACCACCCCCGCGGCCACAGTCACCTCCCCGCCCCA
GCCCCCGCCTCCAGCCCCTGAGCCTGAGGCCCAGGGCGGGGAAGATGTGGGGGCTCTGGACTGTGGCTCA
CCCGCTTCCTCCACACCCTATTTCACTGGCCTGGAGCTCCCAGGGGAGCTGAAGCTGGACGCGCCCTACA
ACTTCAACCACCCTTTCTCCATCAACAACCTAATGTCAGAACAGACACCAGCACCTCCCAAACTGGACGT
GGGGTTTGGGGGCTACGGGGCTGAAGGTGGGGAGCCTGGAGTCTACTACCAGGGCCTCTATTCCCGCTCT
TTGCTTAATGCATCCGGGATTCCAACTACTGCAAGCGAGAATCTTTATTTTCAGGGCGCCGCCAAATTCA
AAGAAACCGCTGCTGCTAAATTCGAACGCCAGCACATGGACAGCGGAGGTGGAGGTTCGAGCGGTCCCTC
GGGTTCGTCGAGCCTGGAAGTTCTGTTCCAGGGGCCCCTGTCGTCGAGCGGTCCCTCGGGTTCGATGGTG
AGCAAAGGCGAGGAGCTGTTCACCGGGGTGGTGCCCATCCTGGTCGAGCTGGACGGCGACGTAAACGGCC
ACAAGTTCAGCGTGTCCGGCGAGGGCGAGGGCGATGCCACCTACGGCAAGCTGACCCTGAAGTTCATCTG
CACCACCGGCAAGCTGCCCGTGCCCTGGCCCACCCTCGTGACCACCCTGACCTACGGCGTGCAGTGCTTC
AGCCGCTACCCCGACCACATGAAGCAGCACGACTTCTTCAAGTCCGCCATGCCCGAAGGCTACGTCCAGG
AGCGCACCATCTTCTTCAAGGACGACGGCAACTACAAGACCCGCGCCGAGGTGAAGTTCGAGGGCGACAC
CCTGGTGAACCGCATCGAGCTGAAGGGCATCGACTTCAAGGAGGACGGCAACATCCTGGGGCACAAGCTG
GAGTACAACTACAACAGCCACAACGTCTATATCATGGCCGACAAGCAGAAGAACGGCATCAAGGTGAACT
TCAAGATCCGCCACAACATCGAGGACGGCAGCGTGCAGCTCGCCGACCACTACCAGCAGAACACCCCCAT
CGGCGACGGCCCCGTGCTGCTGCCCGACAACCACTACCTGAGCACCCAGTCCGCCCTGAGCAAAGACCCC
AACGAGAAGCGCGATCACATGGTCCTTAAGGAGTTCGTGACCGCCGCCGGGATCACTCTCGGCATGGACG
AGCTGTACAAGTAATGATCTAGAGTCGAGTTAATTAAGAATTCCGCCCCCCCCCCTCTCCCTCCCCCCCC
CTAACGTTACTGGCCGAAGCCGCTTGGAATAAGGCCGGTGTGCGTTTGTCTATATGTTATTTTCCACCAT
ATTGCCGTCTTTTGGCAATGTGAGGGCCCGGAAACCTGGCCCTGTCTTCTTGACGAGCATTCCTAGGGGT
CTTTCCCCTCTCGCCAAAGGAATGCAGGGTCTGTTGAATGTCGTGAAGGAAGCAGTTCCTCTGGAAGCTT
CTTGAAGACAAACAACGTCTGTAGCGACCCTTTGCAGGCAGCGGAACCCCCCACCTGGCGACAGGTGCCT
CTGCGGCCAAAAGCCACGTGTATAAGATACACCTGCAAAGGCGGCACAACCCCAGTGCCACGTTGTGAGT
TGGATAGTTGTGGAAAGAGTCAAATGGCTCTCCTCAAGCGTATTCAACAAGGGGCTGAAGGATGCCCAGA
AGGTACCCCATTGTATGGGATCTGATCTGGGGCCTCGGTGCACATGCTTTACATGTGTTTAGTCGAGGTT
AAAAAAACGTCTAGGCCCCCCGAACCACGGGGACGTGGTTTTCCTTTGAAAAACACGATGATAATATGGC
CACAACCTGTTACATTGCACAAGATAAAAATATATCATCACGAACAGTAAAACTGTCTGCTTACATAAAC
AGTAATACAAGGGGTGTTATGGGATCGGCCATTGAACAAGATGGATTGCACGCAGGTTCTCCGGCCGCTT
GGGTGGAGAGGCTATTCGGCTATGACTGGGCACAACAGACAATCGGCTGCTCTGATGCCGCCGTGTTCCG
GCTGTCAGCGCAGGGGCGCCCGGTTCTTTTTGTCAAGACCGACCTGTCCGGTGCCCTGAATGAACTGCAG
GACGAGGCAGCGCGGCTATCGTGGCTGGCCACGACGGGCGTTCCTTGCGCAGCTGTGCTCGACGTTGTCA
CTGAAGCGGGAAGGGACTGGCTGCTATTGGGCGAAGTGCCGGGGCAGGATCTCCTGTCATCTCACCTTGC
TCCTGCCGAGAAAGTATCCATCATGGCTGATGCAATGCGGCGGCTGCATACGCTTGATCCGGCTACCTGC
CCATTCGACCACCAAGCGAAACATCGCATCGAGCGAGCACGTACTCGGATGGAAGCCGGTCTTGTCGATC
AGGATGATCTGGACGAAGAGCATCAGGGGCTCGCGCCAGCCGAACTGTTCGCCAGGCTCAAGGCGCGCAT
GCCCGACGGCGAGGATCTCGTCGTGACCCATGGCGATGCCTGCTTGCCGAATATCATGGTGGAAAATGGC
CGCTTTTCTGGATTCATCGACTGTGGCCGGCTGGGTGTGGCGGACCGCTATCAGGACATAGCGTTGGCTA
CCCGTGATATTGCTGAAGAGCTTGGCGGCGAATGGGCTGACCGCTTCCTCGTGCTTTACGGTATCGCCGC
TCCCGATTCGCAGCGCATCGCCTTCTATCGCCTTCTTGACGAGTTCTTCTGAGTCCAGGGGTTGGGAACA
TGGTGGTGGGTATGGCTGGAGCTCACACCACGAAGCTCTTGGGGCCTGATCCTTCTGGTGACACTTCACT
TGTCCCATTGGTTAACATCTGGGTGGGTCTATTACTTACTGTGATGACTGCTGTCTCAGTGGGCATGGTG
TTGATCCACGGGGTACTGTGATAACCACCATGGATACATTTTGGTGGCCCACTGGGTACTGTGAGGACTG
CTACATTGATGGATGTTATTGGCTAATCCACTGCATGGTTTGATGGCCACCATCTCGGTTGGCCCTTTGG
GTGTGATGGTGATAGCATTTCAGTGACATCTTCTTTGGCCCCCCCCATTAGGTGCTGTGCCCACTTCTTT
TTTGGTGTACTTGGCACAGTAGGTGCCAAGTTGGCCACCATTCTGTGTAACACCTTTTTTGGCCCATTGG
GTGCTTTGATGGACATCATACTGGGTAGGTGACAACGTCAGTGGGCCACCATGTGCCATGATGGCTGCTG
CAGCCCCGTGTTGGCCATGTCGTCACCATTCTCTCTGGCATGGGTTGGGTAGGGGATGGAGGTGAGAATA
CTCCTTGGTTTTCTCTGAAGCCCACCCTTTCCCCCAACTCTGGTCCAGGAGAAACCAGAAAAGGCTGGTT
AGGGTGTGGGGAATTTCTACTGAAGTCTGATTCTTTCCCGGGAAGCGGGGTACTGGCTGTGTTTAATCAT
TAAAGGTACCGTGTCCGCCTCTTACTGAATGTCTCTTTTCCTTGGCCAGTGGGCCCTGTGGGGCTTGAAC
ACCTGAATTTCTGCTCCTCTGTCCCTTCTGCTTCCTGCCCCTAAGAGCTGGCTGCCTCTGGGGGAGGAGT
TGGGGGAGGCATCGACCTGACCTTTGGCT
Features (pLannotate 1.2.2; 17 found; start..end, strand, type, name):
      1..21      +  misc_feature   MCS (fragment): pUC18/19 multiple cloning site
     58..74      -  protein_bind   lac operator: The lac repressor binds to the lac operator to inhibit transcription in E. coli. This inhibition can be relieved by adding lactose or isopropyl-β-D-thiogalactopyranoside (IPTG). lac repressor encoded by lacI
     82..112     -  promoter       lac promoter: promoter for the E. coli lac operon
    127..148     -  protein_bind   CAP binding site: CAP binding activates transcription in the presence of cAMP. E. coli catabolite activator protein
    161..253     -  CDS            lacI (fragment): lac repressor; lacI; The lac repressor binds to the lac operator to inhibit transcription in E. coli. This inhibition can be relieved by adding lactose or isopropyl-β-D-thiogalactopyranoside (IPTG).
    436..1024    -  rep_origin     ori: high-copy-number ColE1/pMB1/pBR322/pUC origin of replication
   1195..2055    -  CDS            AmpR: β-lactamase; bla; confers resistance to ampicillin, carbenicillin, and related antibiotics
   2056..2160    -  promoter       AmpR promoter: bla
   2255..2290    +  CDS            rop (fragment): Rop protein, which maintains plasmids at low copy number; rop
   2392..2491    +  misc_feature   bom (fragment): basis of mobility region from pBR322
   2497..2654    -  CDS            lacZα (fragment): LacZα fragment of β-galactosidase; lacZ fragment
   2885..3865    +  CDS            FOXA3 (fragment): FOXA3_HUMAN - Also known as HNF3G, TCF3G. Experimental evidence at protein level: Swiss-Prot protein existence level 1. Transcription factor that is thought to act as a 'pioneer' factor opening the compacted chromatin for other proteins through interactions with nucleosomal core histones and thereby replacing linker histones at target enhancer and/or promoter sites (By similarity). Originally described as a transcription activator for a number of liver genes such as AFP, albumin, tyrosine aminotransferase, PEPCK, etc. Interacts with the cis-acting regulatory regions of these genes. Involved in
   3886..3906    +  CDS            capTEV™ (fragment): composite tag for in vivo biotinylation, TEV protease cleavage, and 6xHis tagging
   3920..3964    +  CDS            S-Tag: affinity and epitope tag derived from pancreatic ribonuclease A
   4055..4774    +  CDS            EGFP: the original enhanced GFP (Yang et al., 1996) mammalian codon-optimized
   4812..5397    +  misc_feature   IRES2: internal ribosome entry site (IRES) of the encephalomyocarditis virus (EMCV)
   5479..6282    +  CDS            NeoR/KanR: aminoglycoside phosphotransferase from Tn5; aph(3')-II (or nptII); confers resistance to neomycin, kanamycin, and G418 (Geneticin®)
