>Addgene plasmid #112321 | pFOXA3-donor | addgene full sequence | sequence record 228532 | Addgene NGS Result
GACCTGCAGGCATGCAAGCTTGGCGTAATCATGGTCATAGCTGTTTCCTGTGTGAAATTGTTATCCGCTC
ACAATTCCACACAACATACGAGCCGGAAGCATAAAGTGTAAAGCCTGGGGTGCCTAATGAGTGAGCTAAC
TCACATTAATTGCGTTGCGCTCACTGCCCGCTTTCCAGTCGGGAAACCTGTCGTGCCAGCTGCATTAATG
AATCGGCCAACGCGCGGGGAGAGGCGGTTTGCGTATTGGGCGCTCTTCCGCTTCCTCGCTCACTGACTCG
CTGCGCTCGGTCGTTCGGCTGCGGCGAGCGGTATCAGCTCACTCAAAGGCGGTAATACGGTTATCCACAG
AATCAGGGGATAACGCAGGAAAGAACATGTGAGCAAAAGGCCAGCAAAAGGCCAGGAACCGTAAAAAGGC
CGCGTTGCTGGCGTTTTTCCATAGGCTCCGCCCCCCTGACGAGCATCACAAAAATCGACGCTCAAGTCAG
AGGTGGCGAAACCCGACAGGACTATAAAGATACCAGGCGTTTCCCCCTGGAAGCTCCCTCGTGCGCTCTC
CTGTTCCGACCCTGCCGCTTACCGGATACCTGTCCGCCTTTCTCCCTTCGGGAAGCGTGGCGCTTTCTCA
TAGCTCACGCTGTAGGTATCTCAGTTCGGTGTAGGTCGTTCGCTCCAAGCTGGGCTGTGTGCACGAACCC
CCCGTTCAGCCCGACCGCTGCGCCTTATCCGGTAACTATCGTCTTGAGTCCAACCCGGTAAGACACGACT
TATCGCCACTGGCAGCAGCCACTGGTAACAGGATTAGCAGAGCGAGGTATGTAGGCGGTGCTACAGAGTT
CTTGAAGTGGTGGCCTAACTACGGCTACACTAGAAGAACAGTATTTGGTATCTGCGCTCTGCTGAAGCCA
GTTACCTTCGGAAAAAGAGTTGGTAGCTCTTGATCCGGCAAACAAACCACCGCTGGTAGCGGTGGTTTTT
TTGTTTGCAAGCAGCAGATTACGCGCAGAAAAAAAGGATCTCAAGAAGATCCTTTGATCTTTTCTACGGG
GTCTGACGCTCAGTGGAACGAAAACTCACGTTAAGGGATTTTGGTCATGAGATTATCAAAAAGGATCTTC
ACCTAGATCCTTTTAAATTAAAAATGAAGTTTTAAATCAATCTAAAGTATATATGAGTAAACTTGGTCTG
ACAGTTACCAATGCTTAATCAGTGAGGCACCTATCTCAGCGATCTGTCTATTTCGTTCATCCATAGTTGC
CTGACTCCCCGTCGTGTAGATAACTACGATACGGGAGGGCTTACCATCTGGCCCCAGTGCTGCAATGATA
CCGCGAGACCCACGCTCACCGGCTCCAGATTTATCAGCAATAAACCAGCCAGCCGGAAGGGCCGAGCGCA
GAAGTGGTCCTGCAACTTTATCCGCCTCCATCCAGTCTATTAATTGTTGCCGGGAAGCTAGAGTAAGTAG
TTCGCCAGTTAATAGTTTGCGCAACGTTGTTGCCATTGCTACAGGCATCGTGGTGTCACGCTCGTCGTTT
GGTATGGCTTCATTCAGCTCCGGTTCCCAACGATCAAGGCGAGTTACATGATCCCCCATGTTGTGCAAAA
AAGCGGTTAGCTCCTTCGGTCCTCCGATCGTTGTCAGAAGTAAGTTGGCCGCAGTGTTATCACTCATGGT
TATGGCAGCACTGCATAATTCTCTTACTGTCATGCCATCCGTAAGATGCTTTTCTGTGACTGGTGAGTAC
TCAACCAAGTCATTCTGAGAATAGTGTATGCGGCGACCGAGTTGCTCTTGCCCGGCGTCAATACGGGATA
ATACCGCGCCACATAGCAGAACTTTAAAAGTGCTCATCATTGGAAAACGTTCTTCGGGGCGAAAACTCTC
AAGGATCTTACCGCTGTTGAGATCCAGTTCGATGTAACCCACTCGTGCACCCAACTGATCTTCAGCATCT
TTTACTTTCACCAGCGTTTCTGGGTGAGCAAAAACAGGAAGGCAAAATGCCGCAAAAAAGGGAATAAGGG
CGACACGGAAATGTTGAATACTCATACTCTTCCTTTTTCAATATTATTGAAGCATTTATCAGGGTTATTG
TCTCATGAGCGGATACATATTTGAATGTATTTAGAAAAATAAACAAATAGGGGTTCCGCGCACATTTCCC
CGAAAAGTGCCACCTGACGTCTAAGAAACCATTATTATCATGACATTAACCTATAAAAATAGGCGTATCA
CGAGGCCCTTTCGTCTCGCGCGTTTCGGTGATGACGGTGAAAACCTCTGACACATGCAGCTCCCGGAGAC
GGTCACAGCTTGTCTGTAAGCGGATGCCGGGAGCAGACAAGCCCGTCAGGGCGCGTCAGCGGGTGTTGGC
GGGTGTCGGGGCTGGCTTAACTATGCGGCATCAGAGCAGATTGTACTGAGAGTGCACCATATGCGGTGTG
AAATACCGCACAGATGCGTAAGGAGAAAATACCGCATCAGGCGCCATTCGCCATTCAGGCTGCGCAACTG
TTGGGAAGGGCGATCGGTGCGGGCCTCTTCGCTATTACGCCAGCTGGCGAAAGGGGGATGTGCTGCAAGG
CGATTAAGTTGGGTAACGCCAGGGTTTTCCCAGTCACGACGTTGTAAAACGACGGCCAGTGAATTCGAGC
TCGGTACCCGAGCATGGTGGGTGGGAAAGCAGGGGGCAGAAAGGGCGTGTCCAGGGAGTGAGGAGAGACC
TTGAGAGACTGCTTTCTACAGATAGAGGTAATGATGGAAGGGATTTGTAGAGAAGGCAAGATGGACAGAC
AGACGGACACTCAGTGGGTCCTGGGATCCTTTGCTGACCAGCAGAGTGGAGCCCCACTGACCCCTCCTTT
CATCTTTCCCCTAGGTCTACTCGCCGGTGACCCCAGTGCCCACCATGGCCCCCCTCAACTCCTACATGAC
CCTGAATCCTCTAAGCTCTCCCTATCCCCCTGGGGGGCTCCCTGCCTCCCCACTGCCCTCAGGACCCCTG
GCACCCCCAGCACCTGCAGCCCCCCTGGGGCCCACTTTCCCAGGCCTGGGTGTCAGCGGTGGCAGCAGCA
GCTCCGGGTACGGGGCCCCGGGTCCTGGGCTGGTGCACGGGAAGGAGATGCCGAAGGGGTATCGGCGGCC
CCTGGCACACGCCAAGCCACCGTATTCCTATATCTCACTCATCACCATGGCCATCCAGCAGGCGCCGGGC
AAGATGCTGACCTTGAGTGAAATCTACCAGTGGATCATGGACCTCTTCCCTTACTACCGGGAGAATCAGC
AGCGCTGGCAGAACTCCATTCGCCACTCGCTGTCTTTCAACGACTGCTTCGTCAAGGTGGCGCGTTCCCC
AGACAAGCCTGGCAAGGGCTCCTACTGGGCCCTACACCCCAGCTCAGGGAACATGTTTGAGAATGGCTGC
TACCTGCGCCGCCAGAAACGCTTCAAGCTGGAGGAGAAGGTGAAAAAAGGGGGCAGCGGGGCTGCCACCA
CCACCAGGAACGGGACAGGGTCTGCTGCCTCGACCACCACCCCCGCGGCCACAGTCACCTCCCCGCCCCA
GCCCCCGCCTCCAGCCCCTGAGCCTGAGGCCCAGGGCGGGGAAGATGTGGGGGCTCTGGACTGTGGCTCA
CCCGCTTCCTCCACACCCTATTTCACTGGCCTGGAGCTCCCAGGGGAGCTGAAGCTGGACGCGCCCTACA
ACTTCAACCACCCTTTCTCCATCAACAACCTAATGTCAGAACAGACACCAGCACCTCCCAAACTGGACGT
GGGGTTTGGGGGCTACGGGGCTGAAGGTGGGGAGCCTGGAGTCTACTACCAGGGCCTCTATTCCCGCTCT
TTGCTTAATGCATCCGGGATTCCAACTACTGCAAGCGAGAATCTTTATTTTCAGGGCGCCGCCAAATTCA
AAGAAACCGCTGCTGCTAAATTCGAACGCCAGCACATGGACAGCGGAGGTGGAGGTTCGAGCGGTCCCTC
GGGTTCGTCGAGCCTGGAAGTTCTGTTCCAGGGGCCCCTGTCGTCGAGCGGTCCCTCGGGTTCGATGGTG
AGCAAAGGCGAGGAGCTGTTCACCGGGGTGGTGCCCATCCTGGTCGAGCTGGACGGCGACGTAAACGGCC
ACAAGTTCAGCGTGTCCGGCGAGGGCGAGGGCGATGCCACCTACGGCAAGCTGACCCTGAAGTTCATCTG
CACCACCGGCAAGCTGCCCGTGCCCTGGCCCACCCTCGTGACCACCCTGACCTACGGCGTGCAGTGCTTC
AGCCGCTACCCCGACCACATGAAGCAGCACGACTTCTTCAAGTCCGCCATGCCCGAAGGCTACGTCCAGG
AGCGCACCATCTTCTTCAAGGACGACGGCAACTACAAGACCCGCGCCGAGGTGAAGTTCGAGGGCGACAC
CCTGGTGAACCGCATCGAGCTGAAGGGCATCGACTTCAAGGAGGACGGCAACATCCTGGGGCACAAGCTG
GAGTACAACTACAACAGCCACAACGTCTATATCATGGCCGACAAGCAGAAGAACGGCATCAAGGTGAACT
TCAAGATCCGCCACAACATCGAGGACGGCAGCGTGCAGCTCGCCGACCACTACCAGCAGAACACCCCCAT
CGGCGACGGCCCCGTGCTGCTGCCCGACAACCACTACCTGAGCACCCAGTCCGCCCTGAGCAAAGACCCC
AACGAGAAGCGCGATCACATGGTCCTTAAGGAGTTCGTGACCGCCGCCGGGATCACTCTCGGCATGGACG
AGCTGTACAAGTAATGATCTAGAGTCGAGTTAATTAAGAATTCCGCCCCCCCCCCTCTCCCTCCCCCCCC
CTAACGTTACTGGCCGAAGCCGCTTGGAATAAGGCCGGTGTGCGTTTGTCTATATGTTATTTTCCACCAT
ATTGCCGTCTTTTGGCAATGTGAGGGCCCGGAAACCTGGCCCTGTCTTCTTGACGAGCATTCCTAGGGGT
CTTTCCCCTCTCGCCAAAGGAATGCAGGGTCTGTTGAATGTCGTGAAGGAAGCAGTTCCTCTGGAAGCTT
CTTGAAGACAAACAACGTCTGTAGCGACCCTTTGCAGGCAGCGGAACCCCCCACCTGGCGACAGGTGCCT
CTGCGGCCAAAAGCCACGTGTATAAGATACACCTGCAAAGGCGGCACAACCCCAGTGCCACGTTGTGAGT
TGGATAGTTGTGGAAAGAGTCAAATGGCTCTCCTCAAGCGTATTCAACAAGGGGCTGAAGGATGCCCAGA
AGGTACCCCATTGTATGGGATCTGATCTGGGGCCTCGGTGCACATGCTTTACATGTGTTTAGTCGAGGTT
AAAAAAACGTCTAGGCCCCCCGAACCACGGGGACGTGGTTTTCCTTTGAAAAACACGATGATAATATGGC
CACAACCTGTTACATTGCACAAGATAAAAATATATCATCACGAACAGTAAAACTGTCTGCTTACATAAAC
AGTAATACAAGGGGTGTTATGGGATCGGCCATTGAACAAGATGGATTGCACGCAGGTTCTCCGGCCGCTT
GGGTGGAGAGGCTATTCGGCTATGACTGGGCACAACAGACAATCGGCTGCTCTGATGCCGCCGTGTTCCG
GCTGTCAGCGCAGGGGCGCCCGGTTCTTTTTGTCAAGACCGACCTGTCCGGTGCCCTGAATGAACTGCAG
GACGAGGCAGCGCGGCTATCGTGGCTGGCCACGACGGGCGTTCCTTGCGCAGCTGTGCTCGACGTTGTCA
CTGAAGCGGGAAGGGACTGGCTGCTATTGGGCGAAGTGCCGGGGCAGGATCTCCTGTCATCTCACCTTGC
TCCTGCCGAGAAAGTATCCATCATGGCTGATGCAATGCGGCGGCTGCATACGCTTGATCCGGCTACCTGC
CCATTCGACCACCAAGCGAAACATCGCATCGAGCGAGCACGTACTCGGATGGAAGCCGGTCTTGTCGATC
AGGATGATCTGGACGAAGAGCATCAGGGGCTCGCGCCAGCCGAACTGTTCGCCAGGCTCAAGGCGCGCAT
GCCCGACGGCGAGGATCTCGTCGTGACCCATGGCGATGCCTGCTTGCCGAATATCATGGTGGAAAATGGC
CGCTTTTCTGGATTCATCGACTGTGGCCGGCTGGGTGTGGCGGACCGCTATCAGGACATAGCGTTGGCTA
CCCGTGATATTGCTGAAGAGCTTGGCGGCGAATGGGCTGACCGCTTCCTCGTGCTTTACGGTATCGCCGC
TCCCGATTCGCAGCGCATCGCCTTCTATCGCCTTCTTGACGAGTTCTTCTGAGTCCAGGGGTTGGGAACA
TGGTGGTGGGTATGGCTGGAGCTCACACCACGAAGCTCTTGGGGCCTGATCCTTCTGGTGACACTTCACT
TGTCCCATTGGTTAACATCTGGGTGGGTCTATTACTTACTGTGATGACTGCTGTCTCAGTGGGCATGGTG
TTGATCCACGGGGTACTGTGATAACCACCATGGATACATTTTGGTGGCCCACTGGGTACTGTGAGGACTG
CTACATTGATGGATGTTATTGGCTAATCCACTGCATGGTTTGATGGCCACCATCTCGGTTGGCCCTTTGG
GTGTGATGGTGATAGCATTTCAGTGACATCTTCTTTGGCCCCCCCCATTAGGTGCTGTGCCCACTTCTTT
TTTGGTGTACTTGGCACAGTAGGTGCCAAGTTGGCCACCATTCTGTGTAACACCTTTTTTGGCCCATTGG
GTGCTTTGATGGACATCATACTGGGTAGGTGACAACGTCAGTGGGCCACCATGTGCCATGATGGCTGCTG
CAGCCCCGTGTTGGCCATGTCGTCACCATTCTCTCTGGCATGGGTTGGGTAGGGGATGGAGGTGAGAATA
CTCCTTGGTTTTCTCTGAAGCCCACCCTTTCCCCCAACTCTGGTCCAGGAGAAACCAGAAAAGGCTGGTT
AGGGTGTGGGGAATTTCTACTGAAGTCTGATTCTTTCCCGGGAAGCGGGGTACTGGCTGTGTTTAATCAT
TAAAGGTACCGTGTCCGCCTCTTACTGAATGTCTCTTTTCCTTGGCCAGTGGGCCCTGTGGGGCTTGAAC
ACCTGAATTTCTGCTCCTCTGTCCCTTCTGCTTCCTGCCCCTAAGAGCTGGCTGCCTCTGGGGGAGGAGT
TGGGGGAGGCATCGACCTGACCTTTGGCT
Features (pLannotate 1.2.2; 17 found; start..end, strand, type, name):
      1..21      +  misc_feature   MCS (fragment): pUC18/19 multiple cloning site
     58..74      -  protein_bind   lac operator: The lac repressor binds to the lac operator to inhibit transcription in E. coli. This inhibition can be relieved by adding lactose or isopropyl-β-D-thiogalactopyranoside (IPTG). lac repressor encoded by lacI
     82..112     -  promoter       lac promoter: promoter for the E. coli lac operon
    127..148     -  protein_bind   CAP binding site: CAP binding activates transcription in the presence of cAMP. E. coli catabolite activator protein
    161..253     -  CDS            lacI (fragment): lac repressor; lacI; The lac repressor binds to the lac operator to inhibit transcription in E. coli. This inhibition can be relieved by adding lactose or isopropyl-β-D-thiogalactopyranoside (IPTG).
    436..1024    -  rep_origin     ori: high-copy-number ColE1/pMB1/pBR322/pUC origin of replication
   1195..2055    -  CDS            AmpR: β-lactamase; bla; confers resistance to ampicillin, carbenicillin, and related antibiotics
   2056..2160    -  promoter       AmpR promoter: bla
   2255..2290    +  CDS            rop (fragment): Rop protein, which maintains plasmids at low copy number; rop
   2392..2491    +  misc_feature   bom (fragment): basis of mobility region from pBR322
   2497..2654    -  CDS            lacZα (fragment): LacZα fragment of β-galactosidase; lacZ fragment
   2885..3865    +  CDS            FOXA3 (fragment): FOXA3_HUMAN - Also known as HNF3G, TCF3G. Experimental evidence at protein level: Swiss-Prot protein existence level 1. Transcription factor that is thought to act as a 'pioneer' factor opening the compacted chromatin for other proteins through interactions with nucleosomal core histones and thereby replacing linker histones at target enhancer and/or promoter sites (By similarity). Originally described as a transcription activator for a number of liver genes such as AFP, albumin, tyrosine aminotransferase, PEPCK, etc. Interacts with the cis-acting regulatory regions of these genes. Involved in
   3886..3906    +  CDS            capTEV™ (fragment): composite tag for in vivo biotinylation, TEV protease cleavage, and 6xHis tagging
   3920..3964    +  CDS            S-Tag: affinity and epitope tag derived from pancreatic ribonuclease A
   4055..4774    +  CDS            EGFP: the original enhanced GFP (Yang et al., 1996) mammalian codon-optimized
   4812..5397    +  misc_feature   IRES2: internal ribosome entry site (IRES) of the encephalomyocarditis virus (EMCV)
   5479..6282    +  CDS            NeoR/KanR: aminoglycoside phosphotransferase from Tn5; aph(3')-II (or nptII); confers resistance to neomycin, kanamycin, and G418 (Geneticin®)
