[The description below was written by a language model from this plasmid's Addgene catalogue record and pLannotate feature annotations shown in this document.]
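Description:
pFOXA3-donor is a CRISPR homology-directed repair donor plasmid built on the pUC19 backbone and designed to tag the endogenous human transcription factor FOXA3 (also known as HNF3G) with GFP. It is propagated in E. coli through the high-copy ColE1/pUC origin and selected with ampicillin via the β-lactamase gene. Remnants of the pUC19 lac promoter/operator, lacZα and multiple cloning site flank the insert, which was assembled by Gibson cloning. The backbone carries no mammalian origin or dedicated mammalian promoter in the annotated features, consistent with a template meant for genomic integration rather than episomal expression.

The payload consists of FOXA3 homology arms, amplified from K562 genomic DNA, surrounding an EGFP-IRES-Neo cassette. The annotated upstream arm contains a large fragment of the FOXA3 coding sequence, followed on the same strand by a short fragment matching a TEV-cleavage/affinity composite tag, an S-Tag, and EGFP, an arrangement that suggests a C-terminal fusion. Downstream, an EMCV IRES drives translation of NeoR from the same transcript, so correctly integrated cells should express both the tagged protein and G418 resistance under the native FOXA3 promoter. The downstream homology arm is not separately annotated but presumably occupies the remaining sequence after NeoR. The record lists several single-nucleotide substitutions within the arms relative to hg38; their purpose is not stated, though such changes in donors can prevent re-cutting by Cas9 or may reflect variation in the source cell line. The plasmid is intended to be used together with its companion guide RNA plasmid, pFOXA3.1.0-gDNA, to generate knock-in lines expressing GFP-tagged FOXA3 at endogenous levels.
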