Addgene plasmid #112321: pFOXA3-donor
Purpose: CRISPR donor plasmid to tag human transcription factor FOXA3 with GFP
Depositing lab: Kevin White. Depositing organization: University of Chicago.
Backbone
  Vector backbone: pUC19
  Vector type: CRISPR
Growth in bacteria
  Bacterial resistance: Ampicillin, 100 μg/mL
  Growth temperature: 37°C
  Growth strain: DH5alpha
  Copy number: High Copy
Gene/Insert
  Gene/Insert name: FOXA3 homology arms flanking EGFP-IRES-Neo cassette
  Species: H. sapiens (human)
  Mutation: hg38:19:45872401:G>T, hg38:19:45872421:C>T, hg38:19:45872437:C>T, hg38:19:45872453:C>T, hg38:19:45872459:C>T, hg38:19:45872473:G>T, hg38:19:45872479:G>T, hg38:19:45872481:A>T, hg38:19:45873101:C>A
  Entrez Gene: FOXA3 (a.k.a. FKHH3, HNF3G, TCF3G)
  Cloning method: Gibson Cloning
  Sequencing primers: 5′ M13pUC-fwd; 3′ M13pUC-rev
Terms and licenses: Academic/Nonprofit Terms; Industry Terms: Not Available to Industry
Depositor comments: Cloning source: K562. Use with plasmid pFOXA3.1.0-gDNA.
How to cite: pFOXA3-donor was a gift from Kevin White (Addgene plasmid # 112321 ; http://n2t.net/addgene:112321 ; RRID:Addgene_112321)
